Addgene plasmid #24086: pFLAG ARMS
Depositing lab: Moses Chao. Depositing organization: NYU Grossman School of Medicine. Publication: An evolutionarily conserved transmembrane protein that is a novel downstream target of neurotrophin and ephrin receptors. Kong H, Boulter J, Weber JL, Lai C, Chao MV. J Neurosci. 2001 Jan 1. 21(1):176-85. PubMed 11150334.
Backbone
  Vector backbone: pcDNA
  Backbone size w/o insert (bp): 4700
  Vector type: Mammalian Expression
Growth in bacteria
  Bacterial resistance: Ampicillin, 100 μg/mL
  Growth temperature: 37°C
  Growth strain: DH5alpha
  Copy number: High Copy
Gene/Insert
  Gene/Insert name: ARMS
  Species: R. norvegicus (rat)
  Insert size (bp): 7100
  Entrez Gene: Kidins220 (a.k.a. ARMS)
  Tag / fusion protein: FLAG (N terminal on insert)
  Cloning method: Restriction Enzyme; 5′ cloning site HindIII (not destroyed); 3′ cloning site SpeI (destroyed during cloning)
  Sequencing primers: 5′ CMV-F
Terms and licenses: Academic/Nonprofit Terms; Industry Terms: Not Available to Industry
Depositor comments: pFLAG-ARMS was generated by ligating two fragments of ARMS- HindIII/KpnI and KpnI/SpeI-- into the HindIII and XbaI sites of pFLAG. The HindIII site was generated by PCR;note that the SpeI and Xba I sites no longer exist after the ligation.
How to cite: pFLAG ARMS was a gift from Moses Chao (Addgene plasmid # 24086 ; http://n2t.net/addgene:24086 ; RRID:Addgene_24086)
