[The description below was written by a language model from this plasmid's Addgene catalogue record and pLannotate feature annotations shown in this document.]
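Description:
pFLAG ARMS is a mammalian expression plasmid that encodes rat ARMS (ankyrin repeat-rich membrane spanning protein, gene symbol Kidins220) with an N-terminal FLAG epitope tag. The catalogue lists the backbone as pcDNA, while the depositor's comments call the parent vector pFLAG. The annotated features (CMV enhancer/promoter, human growth hormone polyadenylation signal, SV40 enhancer/early promoter region and lacZα/lac remnants) describe a CMV-driven FLAG-type expression vector. In E. coli the plasmid is maintained through a high-copy ColE1/pUC-type origin and selected with ampicillin via the β-lactamase gene. An f1 origin is also present. No mammalian drug-selection marker is annotated, so the construct appears suited mainly to transient transfection.

The sequenced record is about 11.5 kb. The insert, listed as roughly 7.1 kb, was assembled from two ARMS fragments (HindIII/KpnI and KpnI/SpeI) ligated into the HindIII and XbaI sites of the vector. The HindIII site was introduced by PCR, and the SpeI/XbaI junction was destroyed by the ligation. The annotated Kidins220 coding sequence spans about 5.1 kb immediately downstream of the CMV promoter, so the rest of the insert, before the hGH poly(A) signal, is presumably 3′ untranslated cDNA. The FLAG tag itself was not picked up as a separate feature in the table.

ARMS/Kidins220 is a transmembrane scaffold protein that acts downstream of neurotrophin and ephrin receptors and supports sustained, Rap1-dependent MAP kinase signalling. The plasmid is suited to overexpressing the tagged protein in cultured mammalian cells and detecting or immunoprecipitating it with anti-FLAG antibodies in studies of receptor association, phosphorylation and signalling.
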