Features (pLannotate 1.2.2; 16 found; start..end, strand, type, name):
    182..770     -  rep_origin     ori: high-copy-number ColE1/pMB1/pBR322/pUC origin of replication
    941..1801    -  CDS            AmpR: β-lactamase; bla; confers resistance to ampicillin, carbenicillin, and related antibiotics
   1802..1906    -  promoter       AmpR promoter: bla
   1933..2361    +  rep_origin     f1 ori (sequence partly withheld): f1 bacteriophage origin of replication; arrow indicates direction of (+) strand synthesis
   2392..2546    -  CDS            lacZα (fragment): LacZα fragment of β-galactosidase; lacZ fragment
   2706..3085    +  enhancer       CMV enhancer: human cytomegalovirus immediate early enhancer
   3087..3286    +  promoter       CMV promoter: human cytomegalovirus (CMV) immediate early promoter
   3350..8488    +  CDS            Kidins220: KDIS_RAT - Also known as Arms. Experimental evidence at protein level: Swiss-Prot protein existence level 1. Promotes a prolonged MAP-kinase signaling by neurotrophins through activation of a Rap1-dependent mechanism. Provides a docking site for the CRKL-C3G complex, resulting in Rap1-dependent sustained ERK activation. May play an important role in regulating postsynaptic signal transduction through the syntrophin-mediated localization of receptor tyrosine kinases such as EPHA4. In cooperation with SNTA1 can enhance EPHA4-induced JAK/STAT activation. Plays a role in nerve growth factor (NGF)-
  10155..10183   -  misc_feature   MCS (fragment): pBluescript multiple cloning site
  10192..10814   +  polyA_signal   hGH poly(A) signal: human growth hormone polyadenylation signal
  10843..11172   +  promoter       SV40 promoter: SV40 enhancer and early promoter
  11211..11229   -  promoter       T7 promoter: promoter for bacteriophage T7 RNA polymerase
  11265..11287   -  protein_bind   lac operator (fragment): The lac repressor binds to the lac operator to inhibit transcription in E. coli. This inhibition can be relieved by adding lactose or isopropyl-β-D-thiogalactopyranoside (IPTG). lac repressor encoded by lacI
  11291..11321   -  promoter       lac promoter: promoter for the E. coli lac operon
  11336..11357   -  protein_bind   CAP binding site: CAP binding activates transcription in the presence of cAMP. E. coli catabolite activator protein
  11370..11462   -  CDS            lacI (fragment): lac repressor; lacI; The lac repressor binds to the lac operator to inhibit transcription in E. coli. This inhibition can be relieved by adding lactose or isopropyl-β-D-thiogalactopyranoside (IPTG).
>Addgene plasmid #24086 | pFLAG ARMS | addgene full sequence | sequence record 156494 | Addgene NGS results
CTTCCGCTTCCTCGCTCACTGACTCGCTGCGCTCGGTCGTTCGGCTGCGGCGAGCGGTATCAGCTCACTC
AAAGGCGGTAATACGGTTATCCACAGAATCAGGGGATAACGCAGGAAAGAACATGTGAGCAAAAGGCCAG
CAAAAGGCCAGGAACCGTAAAAAGGCCGCGTTGCTGGCGTTTTTCCATAGGCTCCGCCCCCCTGACGAGC
ATCACAAAAATCGACGCTCAAGTCAGAGGTGGCGAAACCCGACAGGACTATAAAGATACCAGGCGTTTCC
CCCTGGAAGCTCCCTCGTGCGCTCTCCTGTTCCGACCCTGCCGCTTACCGGATACCTGTCCGCCTTTCTC
CCTTCGGGAAGCGTGGCGCTTTCTCATAGCTCACGCTGTAGGTATCTCAGTTCGGTGTAGGTCGTTCGCT
CCAAGCTGGGCTGTGTGCACGAACCCCCCGTTCAGCCCGACCGCTGCGCCTTATCCGGTAACTATCGTCT
TGAGTCCAACCCGGTAAGACACGACTTATCGCCACTGGCAGCAGCCACTGGTAACAGGATTAGCAGAGCG
AGGTATGTAGGCGGTGCTACAGAGTTCTTGAAGTGGTGGCCTAACTACGGCTACACTAGAAGAACAGTAT
TTGGTATCTGCGCTCTGCTGAAGCCAGTTACCTTCGGAAAAAGAGTTGGTAGCTCTTGATCCGGCAAACA
AACCACCGCTGGTAGCGGTGGTTTTTTTGTTTGCAAGCAGCAGATTACGCGCAGAAAAAAAGGATCTCAA
GAAGATCCTTTGATCTTTTCTACGGGGTCTGACGCTCAGTGGAACGAAAACTCACGTTAAGGGATTTTGG
TCATGAGATTATCAAAAAGGATCTTCACCTAGATCCTTTTAAATTAAAAATGAAGTTTTAAATCAATCTA
AAGTATATATGAGTAAACTTGGTCTGACAGTTACCAATGCTTAATCAGTGAGGCACCTATCTCAGCGATC
TGTCTATTTCGTTCATCCATAGTTGCCTGACTCCCCGTCGTGTAGATAACTACGATACGGGAGGGCTTAC
CATCTGGCCCCAGTGCTGCAATGATACCGCGAGACCCACGCTCACCGGCTCCAGATTTATCAGCAATAAA
CCAGCCAGCCGGAAGGGCCGAGCGCAGAAGTGGTCCTGCAACTTTATCCGCCTCCATCCAGTCTATTAAT
TGTTGCCGGGAAGCTAGAGTAAGTAGTTCGCCAGTTAATAGTTTGCGCAACGTTGTTGCCATTGCTACAG
GCATCGTGGTGTCACGCTCGTCGTTTGGTATGGCTTCATTCAGCTCCGGTTCCCAACGATCAAGGCGAGT
TACATGATCCCCCATGTTGTGCAAAAAAGCGGTTAGCTCCTTCGGTCCTCCGATCGTTGTCAGAAGTAAG
TTGGCCGCAGTGTTATCACTCATGGTTATGGCAGCACTGCATAATTCTCTTACTGTCATGCCATCCGTAA
GATGCTTTTCTGTGACTGGTGAGTACTCAACCAAGTCATTCTGAGAATAGTGTATGCGGCGACCGAGTTG
CTCTTGCCCGGCGTCAATACGGGATAATACCGCGCCACATAGCAGAACTTTAAAAGTGCTCATCATTGGA
AAACGTTCTTCGGGGCGAAAACTCTCAAGGATCTTACCGCTGTTGAGATCCAGTTCGATGTAACCCACTC
GTGCACCCAACTGATCTTCAGCATCTTTTACTTTCACCAGCGTTTCTGGGTGAGCAAAAACAGGAAGGCA
AAATGCCGCAAAAAAGGGAATAAGGGCGACACGGAAATGTTGAATACTCATACTCTTCCTTTTTCAATAT
TATTGAAGCATTTATCAGGGTTATTGTCTCATGAGCGGATACATATTTGAATGTATTTAGAAAAATAAAC
AAATAGGGGTTCCGCGCACATTTCCCCGAAAAGTGCCACCTG
[124 nt withheld, positions 1933-2056]
C
[91 nt withheld, positions 2058-2148]
A
[49 nt withheld, positions 2150-2198]
CCTTTGACGTTGGAGTCCACGTTCTTT
[37 nt withheld, positions 2226-2262]
ACCCTATCTCGGTCTATTCTTTTGATTTATAAGGGATTTTGCCGATTTCGGCCTATTGGTTAAAAAATGA
GCTGATTTAACAAAAATTTAACGCGAATTTTAACAAAATATTAACGCTTACAATTTCCATTCGCCATTCA
GGCTGCGCAACTGTTGGGAAGGGCGATCGGTGCGGGCCTCTTCGCTATTACGCCAGCTGGCGAAAGGGGG
ATGTGCTGCAAGGCGATTAAGTTGGGTAACGCCAGGGTTTTCCCAGTCACGACGTTGTAAAACGACGGCC
AGTGCCAAGCTGATCTATACATTGAATCAATATTGGCAATTAGCCATATTAGTCATTGGTTATATAGCAT
AAATCAATATTGGCTATTGGCCATTGCATACGTTGTATCTATATCATAATATGTACATTTATATTGGCTC
ATGTCCAATATGACCGCCATGTTGACATTGATTATTGACTAGTTATTAATAGTAATCAATTACGGGGTCA
TTAGTTCATAGCCCATATATGGAGTTCCGCGTTACATAACTTACGGTAAATGGCCCGCCTGGCTGACCGC
CCAACGACCCCCGCCCATTGACGTCAATAATGACGTATGTTCCCATAGTAACGCCAATAGGGACTTTCCA
TTGACGTCAATGGGTGGAGTATTTACGGTAAACTGCCCACTTGGCAGTACATCAAGTGTATCATATGCCA
AGTCCGCCCCCTATTGACGTCAATGACGGTAAATGGCCCGCCTGGCATTATGCCCAGTACATGACCTTAC
GGGACTTTCCTACTTGGCAGTACATCTACGTATTAGTCATCGCTATTACCATGGTGATGCGGTTTTGGCA
GTACACCAATGGGCGTGGATAGCGGTTTGACTCACGGGGATTTCCAAGTCTCCACCCCATTGACGTCAAT
GGGAGTTTGTTTTGGCACCAAAATCAACGGGACTTTCCAAAATGTCGTAATAACCCCGCCCCGTTGACGC
AAATGGGCGGTAGGCGTGTACGGTGGGAGGTCTATATAAGCAGAGCTCGTTTAGTGAACCGTCAGAATTG
ATCTACCATGGACTACAAAGACGATGACGACAAGCTTATGTCAGTTCTTATATCACAGAGTGTGATAAAT
TATGTGGAAGAAGAGAATATTCCTGCTCTGAAAGCTCTTCTTGAGAAGTGCAAAGATGTAGATGAGAGGA
ACGAGTGTGGCCAGACGCCGCTGATGCTGGCTGCGGAGCAGGGCAATGTGGAAATAGTGAAAGAACTGTT
AAAGAATGGAGCCAACTGCAATCTGGAAGATCTGGATAACTGGACTGCCCTTATATCGGCATCTAAGGAG
GGGCACATCCACATTGTGGAGGAGCTGCTGAAGAGCGGGGCCAGTCTGGAGCACCGAGACATGGGTGGAT
GGACAGCTCTCATGTGGGCGTGCTACAAAGGCAGGACCGACGTGGTCGAGCTGCTTCTTTCTCATGGTGC
CAACCCAAGTGTCACTGGTTTGTATAGTGTCTACCCAATCATCTGGGCAGCGGGCAGAGGCCATGCCGAC
ATAGTGCATCTTCTACTGCAGAATGGTGCGAAAGTCAATTGCTCCGACAAGTACGGAACAACCCCCTTGG
TATGGGCTGCCCGAAAGGGTCATTTGGAATGTGTGAAGCACTTGTTGGCCATGGGAGCTGATGTTGATCA
AGAAGGAGCCAATTCGATGACTGCACTTATCGTGGCAGTGAAAGGAGGCTACACACAGTCCGTGAAAGAG
ATTTTGAAAAGGAATCCAAATGTGAACCTAACTGACAAGGATGGAAACACAGCTCTGATGATCGCATCGA
AGGAGGGACATATTGAGATTGTGCAGGACCTGCTGGACGCCGGAACATACGTGAACATACCTGACAGGAG
TGGGGATACTGTATTGATCGGCGCTGTGAGAGGTGGTCATGTTGAAATTGTTCGAGCACTTCTCCAAAAA
TATGCTGATATAGACATTAGAGGGCAGGACAATAAGACCGCGCTGTATTGGGCCGTTGAAAAGGGAAATG
CGACAATGGTGAGGGATATCCTGCAGTGCAATCCGGACACGGAAATATGCACGAAGGATGGTGAGACACC
ACTGATAAAAGCCACCAAGATGAGAAATATTGAAGTGGTGGAGCTGCTGCTGGATAAGGGGGCTAAGGTG
TCTGCTGTGGACAAGAAAGGGGACACTCCCCTGCACGTTGCCATCCGAGGGAGGAGCCGGAGACTGGCCG
AACTTCTTTTACGGAACCCCAAAGATGGACGGTTACTCTACAGACCCAACAAAGCAGGCGAGACTCCCTA
CAACATTGACTGCAGCCACCAGAAAAGCATTTTAACTCAAATATTTGGAGCCAGACACTTGTCTCCTACG
GAAACAGATGGCGACATGCTTGGTTATGATTTGTATAGCAGTGCCCTGGCCGATATTCTCAGTGAACCCA
CCATGCAACCACCCATTTGTGTGGGCTTGTATGCACAGTGGGGAAGTGGGAAGTCTTTCTTACTCAAGAA
ACTAGAAGATGAGATGAAGACGTTTGCAGGACAGCAGACCGAGCCCCTCTTCCAGTTCTCGTGGCTCATA
GTGTTCCTCACCCTGCTGCTGTGTGGCGGGCTCGGCCTAGTGTTTGCTTTCACGGTTGATACAAACCTCG
CCATAGCCATTTCATTGAGTTTCCTGGCTCTCATATATATATTCTTCATCGTCATTTACTTCGGTGGACG
GCGGGAAGGAGAGAGTTGGAACTGGGCCTGGGCTCTCAGTACCAGACTGGCAAGACACATTGGGTACCTG
GAGCTCCTCTTCAAACTGATGTTTGTGAACCCACCTGAACTGCCGGAGCAAACTACAAAGGCTTTACCTG
TGAGGTTTTTGTTTACAGATTACAATAGACTCTCCAGTGTGGGAGGAGAAACTTCCTTGGCTGAAATGAT
CGCGACCCTCTCAGATGCTTGTGAGAGAGAATTCGGCTTTTTGGCTACCCGTCTTTTTCGAGTCTTCAGG
ACTGAAGAGTCTCAGGGTAAAAAGAAATGGAAAAAAACATGCTGCCTCCCCTCTTTTGTCATCTTTCTTT
TTATTGTTGGCTGCATTATTGCTGGGATCACCCTTCTGGCTATATTCAGAGTTGACCCGAAACATCTGAC
AGTGAATGCTATCCTCATTTCTATCGCATCTGTCGTGGGGTTGGCCTTCGTGCTCAATTGTCGAACATGG
TGGCAAGTGCTGGACTCTCTCCTGAATTCTCAGAGAAAACGCCTCCATAGTGCTGCCTCCAAATTACACA
AGTTAAAAAGTGAAGGATTCATGAAAGTCCTGAAGTGTGAGGTGGAGCTGATGGCCAGGATGGCAAAAAC
CATTGACAGCTTCACTCAAAACCAGACAAGGCTGGTGGTTATCATTGACGGCCTGGATGCCTGCGAGCAG
GATAAAGTCCTTCAGATGCTGGACACTGTCCGAGTTCTGTTTTCAAAGGGCCCTTTTATTGCCATTTTTG
CAAGTGATCCGCATATTATCATAAAGGCCATCAACCAGAACCTGAATAGTGTGCTTCGTGACTCAAATAT
AAACGGACATGACTACATGCGCAATATAGTTCACTTACCAGTTTTTCTTAATAGTCGTGGGCTTAGCAAT
GCAAGGAAATTCCTTGTAACTTCAGCAACAAATGGGGACATTACATGCTCAGACACCACAGGAACACAGG
AGGACACTGACAGAAGAGTTTCACAGAACAGCCTTGGGGAGATGACAAAGCTTGGGAGCAAAACGGCTCT
CAACAGAAGGGACACTTACCGCAGAAGACAGATGCAGAGAACCATCACGAGGCAGATGTCCTTTGATCTC
ACAAAGCTGCTGGTCACTGAGGATTGGTTCAGTGACATCAGCCCTCAGACCATGAGACGGCTACTCAATA
TTGTTTCTGTGACAGGGCGGCTACTAAGAGCCAATCAGATTACTTTCAACTGGGACAGGCTAGCCAGCTG
GATCAACCTCACCGAGCAGTGGCCGTACCGGACGTCTTGGCTTATACTATATCTGGAAGAGACTGAAGGT
CTCCCTGATCAGATGACCTTAAAGACCATCTATGAGAGAATATCGAAGAATATCCCAACAACTAAAGATG
TTGAGCCGCTTCTTGAAATTGATGGAGATATAAGAAACTTTGAAGTCTTCTTGTCTTCAAGGACTCCAGT
TCTCGTGGCTCGAGATGTAAAGACCTTTTTGCCGTGCACAGTAAACCTGGATCCCAAACTTCGGGAGATC
ATCGCAGATGTCCGAGCTGCAAGAGAGCAGATCAACATAGGAGGCCTGGCCTATCCCCCGCTCCCTCTGC
ACGAAGGCCCTCCTCGGCCACCTTCTGGGTACAGTCAGCCTGCATCTGTCTGCTCTTCAGCATCTTTCAA
CGGGCCGTTCCCAGGCGGGGTTGTGTCTCCACAGCCCCACAGCAGTTACTACAGCGGCTTGTCCGGACCC
CAGCACCCCTTCTACAACAGGGCAGCCGTCCCTGCCACAGGCAGCTCACTGTTACTGAGTTCAATGACCG
TGGATGTCGTATGTGAGAAACTGAGACAGATAGAAGGGCTGGACCAGAGCATGATGCCTCAGTACTGCAC
AACAATCAAAAAGGCGAACATAAATGGCCGGGTATTGTCTCAGTGTAACATTGATGAGCTGAAGAAAGAG
ATGGCTATGAACTTTGGAGACTGGCATCTCTTCAGAAGCATGGTCTTAGAAATGAGAAGTGTGGAAAGCC
AGGTGGTCCCTGAAGACCCTCGTTTTCTCAATGAAAACTCCAGTGCCCCAGTTCCTCATGGAGAGTCTGC
TCGCCGCTCTTCTCACACTGAGCTGCCCCTCACGGAGCTTTCCAGCCAGACTCCATACACCCTGAACTTC
AGCTTTGAAGAACTGAACACGCTTGGCCTTGATGAGGGAGCCCCTAGGCACAGTAACCTGAGTTGGCAGT
CACAAACTCGCAGAACCCCAAGTCTCTCGAGTCTCAATTCCCAGGACTCCAGTATTGAAATTTCAAAGCT
TACTGATAAGGTGCAGGCCGAGTATAGAGACGCCTATAGAGAGTACATTGCTCAGATGTCCCAGTTAGAA
GGGGGCACAGGGTCGTCCACAATAAGCGGCAGATCTTCTCCACATAGCACATACTACATAGGCCAGAGCT
CTTCAGGGGGCTCCATCCATTCTACTCTAGAACAGGAAAGGGGGAAGGAGGGTGAGCTAAAGCAGGAGGA
TGGGCGGAAGTCATTTTTAATGAAGAGGGGGGATGTCATAGATTACTCCTCATCAGGGGTGTCCACTAAT
GAGGCCTCACCCCTGGACCCCATTACTGAAGAAGATGAGAAATCCGACCAGTCAGGTAGTAAGCTACTCC
CAGGCAAGAAATCCTCAGAACGGCCCAGTCTCTTCCAGACAGACTTGAAGCTTAAGGGGGGTGGTCTTCG
CTACCAGAAACTGCCCAGTGATGAAGATGAGTCGGGGACAGAAGAGTCAGATAACACCCCACTGCTCAAA
GATGATAAGGACAAAAAGGCTGAAGGCAAAGCAGAGAGAGTGTGCAAGTCCCCAGAGCACAGTGCCGAGC
CCATCAGAACGTTCATTAAAGCAAAAGAGTATTTGTCCGATGCCCTCCTTGACAAAAAGGATTCCTCAGA
TTCGGGAGTGAGGTCCAATGAGAGTTCTCCCAACCACTCTCTCCACAATGAGGCAGCAGACGACTCCCAA
CTGGAAAAGGCAAACCTCATAGAGCTTGAAGATGAGGGCCACAGTGGGAAGCGGGGGATGCCACACAGTC
TGAGTGGCTTGCAAGATCCAATTATAGCTCGGATGTCCATTTGCTCGGAAGACAAGAAAAGCCCTTCCGA
GTGCAGCCTGATTGCTAGCAGCCCTGAAGAAAGCTGGCCTGCGTGCCAGAAGGCCTACAATCTAAACCGA
ACGCCCAGCACTGTGACTCTGAACAACAACACTGCACCCACCAACAGAGCCAATCAGAACTTCGATGAGA
TAGAGGGAATCAGGGAGACGTCCCAGGTCATTCTGAGGCCTGGCCCCAGTCCCAACCCAACTGCTGTGCA
GAATGAAAACCTGAAGAGCATGGCGCACAAGCGAAGCCAGCGCTCCAGTTACACAAGGCTCTCGAAAGAT
GCATCTGAGCTACATGCAGCCTCCTCGGAGAGCACAGGCTTTGGAGAAGAGAGAGAGAGCATTCTCTGAG
GAAGGAGAAGTGAAAAGAGTGTGACAGACTTTGAGTTGACCATTCCTCATTACTCATCATGTTTATGCAT
CACAGACACCTGATAGGTGGTCAGGCACTGGAAGCAGACAGGAAAGCCTGAGAGCACAGTCACCAGTCAT
TTTCATTGTCACCGTCATCCCAGGCACTTTAAAGTCTCACTGCCACTATTACACCTTTCCTGGCACACAG
CTAGGCAGAGCGATGAGAGCAGGCTGAAGACAAAATAGGTCAAAAGTGTATTTAAAGTTGAAAGGGCTTA
AATCACAAGGAAAAAAACTTAGAGATCTCCTTTATAAACTATTCATGTACCATTTGAGGGAAGATACAGT
GTTAGATGAAGCAGAAACCAATTTTATTGTTAGTGTTTAATCTTGGTGCAGATTTATAAGTTTTAGAGTA
GCCCAGAGACTAAAAGTGAATACTTAGCAAATGGATAGCCAGTGTTCTATATAGGAATCATTGCTTTTCA
GAGGGCTTAAAGTTTAAGTAGAAAATATATACTCAAGAAGGCGATAAAAGCTGATGAGAAAGTGAGTTAG
CAGAACCCAAAGCCGTGCTGGGCCGCGGTGACTCATTAGCAGAGGAGGAGGGGAGGGCAGTATATTCCTG
GGATACTCTCTCCAGACCCAGCCTGGCTTCTGACATCATCCACCTGTGCCCTCAAAACCGTCTTAGTCTG
TTCTGCAACTCTTAAGTGACATACCTAACTCAGCTCATGGCTAAGGAAAAAAAATTAAAGTTGTCCTGGT
GATTAAACTCTGGACCTCCCACATCTAAGTCCCGAGTTGACAAACTGCATCCCCAGCCCAAACATCTGTT
CTTCCAGAGATCTGGAAAGACATGGGCATAAGAGTCCAGTAAACTCTTAATGAAGGTGTCGGGAAGTGTT
TCCCTTAAAGGGGTTAGTGACAGTGACACTAGACAAGTGACAGAATTTAGTTTGCTGACATTAAATCACT
GCCTTCTGGACCGCAATAGTTTAGTATCTGTTCCTAAATCAGCATTTGAGTTCTGCGGGGGTTACAAAAT
GGAGGCATGGTTTTAAGAAGGAATTTGAAAGCATCCAGGGAAGCAAGAACAGAGTCGGAGCTGGTGTGAC
CATGACACTTCCCATTATTGTTAGCAAAGCTAGGAGAATGACCACATACATTTAAGTATCATGTAGGCTA
GAGCGTGCCTGTCATCATCATGCATTGAGACCGTTTGTCCTTTGATTATAGTGTGTTTATGTAGACCAGT
CCTAGCAGTATGTCCTGAGCCATGGGCAGGATTGTAGATGGCGAGGTGGCAGGTTTAGTGCTCGTTGAGA
TGTCCATCTCTGACTGGACCTGTGTGGTTTACTTGTAGCTGCTCCGTGAAACACTGCCTTGCTGTTTGAG
TGTAATTGAGCATTTTCATGAAGTGTATATGTTGCATGATCTTTAACAGGTATTTTTAGACATTAAGAAC
AGCATGATATTACTGACATATGCATTAGTAGTATGCAGTATCATGTAATGGGTACTTCAGAGGCAGTTTG
GTTTCTTTCCAGGTGAGTAGTTATAGCTCACAGTCATGGGAATCCTTTATTCACACTGTCTGTGAAGTCG
ATGCTGGAGTGCCAAATGCACACGGAGACTAGGAACAATAAAGACTTGCATGGAATTCCTGCAGCCCGGG
GGATCCACTAGAGGATCCCGGGTGGCATCCCTGTGACCCCTCCCCAGTGCCTCTCCTGGCCCTGGAAGTT
GCCACTCCAGTGCCCACCAGCCTTGTCCTAATAAAATTAAGTTGCATCATTTTGTCTGACTAGGTGTCCT
TCTATAATATTATGGGGTGGAGGGGGGTGGTATGGAGCAAGGGGCAAGTTGGGAAGACAACCTGTAGGGC
CTGCGGGGTCTATTGGGAACCAAGCTGGAGTGCAGTGGCACAATCTTGGCTCACTGCAATCTCCGCCTCC
TGGGTTCAAGCGATTCTCCTGCCTCAGCCTCCCGAGTTGTTGGGATTCCAGGCATGCATGACCAGGCTCA
GCTAATTTTTGTTTTTTTGGTAGAGACGGGGTTTCACCATATTGGCCAGGCTGGTCTCCAACTCCTAATC
TCAGGTGATCTACCCACCTTGGCCTCCCAAATTGCTGGGATTACAGGCGTGAACCACTGCTCCCTTCCCT
GTCCTTCTGATTTTAAAATAACTATACCAGCAGGAGGACGTCCAGACACAGCATAGGCTACCTGGCCATG
CCCAACCGGTGGGACATTTGAGTTGCTTGCTTGGCACTGTCCTCTCATGCGTTGGGTCCACTCAGTAGAT
GCCTGTTGAATTGGGTACGCGGCCAGCTTGGCTGTGGAATGTGTGTCAGTTAGGGTGTGGAAAGTCCCCA
GGCTCCCCAGCAGGCAGAAGTATGCAAAGCATGCATCTCAATTAGTCAGCAACCAGGTGTGGAAAGTCCC
CAGGCTCCCCAGCAGGCAGAAGTATGCAAAGCATGCATCTCAATTAGTCAGCAACCATAGTCCCGCCCCT
AACTCCGCCCATCCCGCCCCTAACTCCGCCCAGTTCCGCCCATTCTCCGCCCCATGGCTGACTAATTTTT
TTTATTTATGCAGAGGCCGAGGCCGCCTCGGCCTCTGAGCTATTCCAGAAGTAGTGAGGAGGCTTTTTTG
GAGGCCTAGGCTTTTGCAAAAAGCTCCTCGAGGAACTGAAAAACCAGAAAGTTAATTCCCTATAGTGAGT
CGTATTAAATTCGTAATCATGTCATAGCTGTTTCCTGTGTGAAATTGTTATCCGCTCACAATTCCACACA
ACATACGAGCCGGAAGCATAAAGTGTAAAGCCTGGGGTGCCTAATGAGTGAGCTAACTCACATTAATTGC
GTTGCGCTCACTGCCCGCTTTCCAGTCGGGAAACCTGTCGTGCCAGCTGCATTAATGAATCGGCCAACGC
GCGGGGAGAGGCGGTTTGCGTATTGGGCGCT
