>Addgene plasmid #24086 | pFLAG ARMS | addgene partial sequence | sequence record 29875 | 24086 with CMV-F
CGTCAGAATTGATCTACCATGGACTACAAAGACGATGACGACAAGCTTATGTCAGTTCTTATATCACAGA
GTGTGATAAATTATGTGGAAGAAGAGAATATTCCTGCTCTGAAAGCTCTTCTTGAGAAGTGCAAAGATGT
AGATGAGAGGAACGAGTGTGGCCAGACGCCGCTGATGCTGGCTGCGGAGCAGGGCAATGTGGAAATAGTG
AAAGAACTGTTAAAGAATGGAGCCAACTGCAATCTGGAAGATCTGGATAACTGGACTGCCCTTATATCGG
CATCTAAGGAGGGGCACATCCACATTGTGGAGGAGCTGCTGAAGAGCGGGGCCAGTCTGGAGCACCGAGA
CATGGGTGGATGGACAGCTCTCATGTGGGCGTGCTACAAAGGCAGGACCGACGTGGTCGAGCTGCTTCTT
TCTCATGGTGCCAACCCAAGTGTCACTGGTTTGTATAGTGTCTACCCAATCATCTGGGCAGCGGGCAGAG
GCCATGCCGACATAGTGCATCTTCTACTGCAGAATGGTGCGAAAGTCAATTGCTCCGACAAGTACGGAAC
AACCCCCTTGGTATGGGCTGCCCGAAAGGGTCATTTGGAATGTGTGAAGCACTTGTTGGCCATGGGAGCT
GATGTTGATCAAGAAGGAGCCAATTCGATGACTGCACTTATCGTGGCAGTGAAAGGAGGCTACACACAGT
CCGTGAAAGAGATTTTGAAAAGGAATCCAAATGTGAACCTAACTGACAAGGATGGAAACACAGCTCTGAT
